Addgene plasmid #17356: pCYB-TnsA
Depositing lab: Nancy Craig. Depositing organization: Johns Hopkins University and School of Medicine. Publication: Unexpected structural diversity in DNA recombination: the restriction endonuclease connection. Hickman AB, Li Y, Mathew SV, May EW, Craig NL, Dyda F. Mol Cell. 2000 Jun . 5(6):1025-34. 10.1016/S1097-2765(00)80267-1 PubMed 10911996.
Backbone
  Vector backbone: pCYB2
  Backbone manufacturer: New England Biolabs
  Backbone size w/o insert (bp): 6800
  Vector type: Bacterial Expression
Growth in bacteria
  Bacterial resistance: Ampicillin, 100 μg/mL
  Growth temperature: 37°C
  Growth strain: DH5alpha
  Copy number: High Copy
Gene/Insert
  Gene/Insert name: TnsA
  Species: E. coli transposon Tn7
  Insert size (bp): 900
  Entrez Gene: tnsA (a.k.a. R721_29)
  Tag / fusion protein: Intein-Chitin binding domain (C terminal on insert)
  Cloning method: Restriction Enzyme
  Sequencing primers: 5′ sequence
Terms and licenses: Academic/Nonprofit Terms; Industry Terms: Not Available to Industry
How to cite: pCYB-TnsA was a gift from Nancy Craig (Addgene plasmid # 17356 ; http://n2t.net/addgene:17356 ; RRID:Addgene_17356)
