[The description below was written by a language model from this plasmid's Addgene catalogue record.]
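Description:
pCYB-TnsA is a bacterial expression plasmid built on the pCYB2 backbone from New England Biolabs (about 6.8 kb without insert), carrying an insert of roughly 900 bp that encodes TnsA from the E. coli transposon Tn7. It is maintained as a high-copy plasmid in E. coli under ampicillin selection. The insert was introduced by restriction enzyme cloning. The record does not state the promoter driving expression or the origin of replication, and no feature table is provided, so the detailed layout of the regulatory elements cannot be described from the information given.

The TnsA coding sequence is fused at its C terminus to an intein–chitin binding domain module. In this kind of arrangement, the chitin binding domain lets the fusion protein be captured on chitin resin. The intein is a self-cleaving protein splicing element that can be induced to cut at the junction with the target protein. This releases TnsA from the immobilised tag without a separate protease and leaves few or no extra residues on the purified protein.

TnsA is one of the Tn7-encoded transposition proteins. Together with TnsB it forms the transposase, with TnsA responsible for cleavage at the 5' ends of the element. The associated publication concerns structural diversity in DNA recombination and a connection to restriction endonucleases. This is consistent with using the plasmid to overproduce and purify recombinant TnsA for structural and biochemical studies of Tn7 transposition.
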