>Addgene plasmid #17356 | pCYB-TnsA | addgene partial sequence | sequence record 23345 | 17356 with M13 pUC rev
TGTTTTCACGAGCACTTCACCAACAGGACCATAGCATATGGCTAAAGCAAACTCTTCATTTTCTGAAGTG
CAAATTGCCCGTCGTATTAAAGAGGGGCGTGGCCAAGGGCATGGTAAAGACTATATTCCATGGCTAACAG
TACAAGAAGTTCCTTCTTCAGGTCGTTCCCACCGTATTTATTCTCATAAGACGGGACGAGTCCATCATTT
GCTATCTGACTTAGAGCTTGCTGTTTTTCTCAGTCTTGAGTGGGAGAGCAGCGTGCTAGATATACGCGAG
CAGTTCCCCTTATTACCTAGTGATACCAGGCAGATTGCAATAGATAGTGGTATTAAGCATCCTGTTATTC
GTGGTGTAGATCAGGTTATGTCTACTGATTTTTTAGTGGACTGCAAAGATGGTCCTTTTGAGCAGTTTGC
TATTCAAGTCAAACCTGCAGCAGCCTTACAAGACGAGCGTACCTTAGAAAAACTAGAACTAGAGCGTCGC
TATTGGCAGCAAAAGCAAATTCCTTGGTTCATTTTTACTGATAAAGAAATAAATCCCGTAGTAAAAGAAA
ATATTGAATGGCTTTATTCAGTGAAAACAGAAGAAGTTTCTGCGGAGCTTTTAGCACAACTATCCCCATT
GGCCCATATCCTGCAAGAAAAAGGAGATGAAAACATTATCAATGTCTGTAAGCAGGTTGATATTGCTTAT
GATTTGGAGTTAGGCAAAACATTGAGTGAGATACGAGCCTTAACCGCAAATGGTTTTATTAAGTTCAATA
TTTATAAGTCTT
